Addgene plasmid #8748: 3063 pBS Hox11 genomic
Depositing lab: Stanley Korsmeyer. Depositing organization: Dana-Farber Cancer Institute. Publication: Hox11 controls the genesis of the spleen. Roberts CW, Shutter JR, Korsmeyer SJ. Nature 1994 Apr 21;368(6473):747-9. 10.1038/368747a0 PubMed 7908720.
Backbone
  Vector backbone: pBluescript KS
  Backbone manufacturer: Stratagene
  Backbone size w/o insert (bp): 3000
  Vector type: Bacterial Expression
Growth in bacteria
  Bacterial resistance: Ampicillin, 100 μg/mL
  Growth temperature: 37°C
  Growth strain: XL1 Blue
  Copy number: High Copy
Gene/Insert
  Gene/Insert name: Hox11 (genomic fragment) (alt name: Hox11)
  Species: M. musculus (mouse)
  Insert size (bp): 550
  GenBank ID: S38742
  Entrez Gene: Tlx1 (a.k.a. Hox-11, Hox11, Tlx-1)
  Cloning method: Restriction Enzyme; 5′ cloning site EcoRI (not destroyed); 3′ cloning site SalI (not destroyed)
  Sequencing primers: 5′ T7
Terms and licenses: Academic/Nonprofit Terms; Industry Terms: Not Available to Industry
Depositor comments: From primer A1.5 (just 3' of homeobox) to SalI site. For use in whole-mount and regular in situ probe generation.
How to cite: 3063 pBS Hox11 genomic was a gift from Stanley Korsmeyer (Addgene plasmid # 8748 ; http://n2t.net/addgene:8748 ; RRID:Addgene_8748)
