[The description below was written by a language model from this plasmid's Addgene catalogue record.]
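Description:
3063 pBS Hox11 genomic is a small cloning and in vitro transcription plasmid built on the pBluescript KS phagemid backbone (about 3 kb), carrying a roughly 550 bp fragment of mouse genomic DNA from the Hox11 locus, now designated Tlx1. The repository classes it as a bacterial expression vector, but its stated role is as a probe template rather than a protein expression construct. It is maintained in E. coli as a high-copy plasmid under ampicillin selection. No feature table accompanies the record. The elements normally found in pBluescript vectors (a ColE1-type origin, an f1 origin, and T7 and T3 phage promoters flanking the polylinker) are therefore inferred from the named backbone rather than documented for this clone.

The insert was placed between the EcoRI and SalI sites of the polylinker, and both sites remain intact, so the fragment can be excised or the plasmid linearised at either end. According to the depositor, the fragment runs from a primer position just 3' of the homeobox to a SalI site in the gene. It therefore excludes the conserved homeobox itself, which would be expected to limit cross-hybridisation with other homeobox genes. The stated use is generating probes for whole-mount and conventional in situ hybridisation. In pBluescript-type vectors this is typically done by run-off transcription from one of the flanking phage promoters to produce labelled riboprobes. The record does not say which promoter yields the antisense strand; it lists only T7 as the sequencing primer. The plasmid is associated with work showing that Hox11 is required for formation of the spleen in mice.
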