>Addgene plasmid #8748 | 3063 pBS Hox11 genomic | addgene partial sequence | sequence record 17218 | 8748 with T7
GGCGGCCGCTCTAGAACTAGTGGATCCCCCGGGCTGCAGGAATTCGATGGAACGTGAGGCCGAGAGGCAG
CAGGCGAACCGCATCCTCCTGCAGCTGCAGCAGGAAGCCTTCCAGAAGAGCCTGGCCCAGCCGCTGCCTG
CAGACCCACTGTGCGTGCACAACTCCTCGCTCTTCGCCCTGCAGAACCTGCAGCCGTGGTCTGACGACTC
CACCAAAATCACCAGCGTCACGTCCGTGGCTTCGGCCTGCGAGTGAGGACCCAAGGCCCGTTGAGGACTT
TCCGGAGAACCAGAACTCTCGACACCCTTTCTGACTGCACGCAGGAGGGAAATGGGGGGCTTCTCAGCAA
GGCTCCCAAGCACCGCCTCCACTCCCCAGCGGACACTTCCTGTCTTCGGTGGAAGAGGGCTGGGGATACA
GGCAGAGACATCTTCCCAGAAGCCTGTGTGATCCTGCCCTCACTCTGGAACAGTTCAGAATCCTCTGTTT
TCCTCTATTTCATAAAATTTACTGATTTTTAACATGGGACAGAGAGACCCAAGGGAAGTAGGGTCCGGAA
GGCTTCTGGGATCCGTTGACCTGCAGGTCGACCTCGAGGGGGGGCCCGGTACCAGCTTTTGTTCCCTTTA
GTGAGGGTTAATTTCGAGCTTGGCGTAATCATGGTCATAGCTGTTTCCTGTGTGAAATTGTTATCCGCTC
ACAATTCCACACAACATACGAGCCGGAAGCATAAAGTGTAAAGCCTGGGGTGCCTAATGAGTGAGCTAAC
TCACATTAATTGCGTTGCGCTCACTGCCCGCTTTCCAGTCGGGAAACCTGTCGTGCCAGCTGCATTAATG
AATCGGCCAACGCGCGGGGAGAGGCGGTTTGCGTATTGGGCGCTCTTCCGCTTCCTCGCTCACTGACTCG
CTGCGCTCGGTCGTTCGGCTGCGGCGAGCGGTATCAGCTCACTCAAAGGCGGTAATACGGTTATC
